Addgene plasmid #203468: pAG416GAL10-LGTV_NS2B-GS-NS3
Purpose: Expresses LGTV NS2B-NS3 protease (with GS linker) from a GAL10 promoter with a URA3 marker
Depositing lab: Alejandro Chavez. Depositing organization: University of California, San Diego (UCSD). Publication: A multiplex method for rapidly identifying viral protease inhibitors. Hong SJ, Resnick SJ, Iketani S, Cha JW, Albert BA, Fazekas CT, Chang CW, Liu H, Dagan S, Abagyan MR, Fajtova P, Culbertson B, Brace B, Reddem ER, Forouhar F, Glickman JF, Balkovec JM, Stockwell BR, Shapiro L, O'Donoghue AJ, Sabo Y, Freundlich JS, Ho DD, Chavez A. Mol Syst Biol. 2025 Feb;21(2):158-172. doi: 10.1038/s44320-024-00082-1. Epub 2025 Jan 6. PubMed 39762652.
Backbone
  Vector backbone: pAG416GAL10-ccdB-6stop
  Vector type: Yeast Expression
  Selectable markers: URA3
Growth in bacteria
  Bacterial resistance: Ampicillin, 100 μg/mL
  Growth temperature: 37°C
  Growth strain: DH5alpha
  Copy number: Unknown
Gene/Insert
  Gene/Insert name: LGTV NS2B-GS-NS3 (alt name: Langat Virus NS2B-GS-NS3)
  Entrez Gene: POLY (a.k.a. LGTVgp1)
  Promoter: GAL10
  Cloning method: Gateway Cloning
  Sequencing primers: 5′ tggggctctttacatttcca
Terms and licenses: Academic/Nonprofit Terms; Industry Terms: Not Available to Industry
How to cite: pAG416GAL10-LGTV_NS2B-GS-NS3 was a gift from Alejandro Chavez (Addgene plasmid # 203468 ; http://n2t.net/addgene:203468 ; RRID:Addgene_203468)
