[The description below was written by a language model from this plasmid's Addgene catalogue record and pLannotate feature annotations shown in this document.]
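Description:
pAG416GAL10-LGTV_NS2B-GS-NS3 is a yeast expression plasmid of about 6.7 kb, built by Gateway recombination into the pAG416GAL10-ccdB-6stop destination backbone. It is an E. coli–yeast shuttle vector. In bacteria it replicates from a high-copy ColE1/pUC-type origin and is selected with ampicillin through the bla gene; an f1 origin and remnants of the pBluescript-style lac/lacZα region with flanking T3 and T7 promoters are also present. In Saccharomyces cerevisiae a CEN6/ARS element provides stable, low-copy centromeric maintenance. The URA3 gene, under its own promoter, complements uracil auxotrophy and can be counterselected with 5-FOA.

The payload is the Langat virus (LGTV) NS2B-NS3 protease, with the NS2B cofactor region joined to the NS3 protease domain by a glycine-serine linker so that both are made as a single polypeptide. The annotated coding segment is about 735 bp. It matches the Langat virus polyprotein entry; the NS5 function text attached to that annotation simply comes from the generic polyprotein record and does not describe this insert. The open reading frame lies between attB1 and attB2 sites left by the Gateway reaction. It is transcribed from the GAL10 side of the divergent, Gal4-regulated GAL1,10 promoter, which allows galactose-inducible expression, and transcription ends at the CYC1 terminator. A very short fragment annotated as YPet upstream of attB1 is probably a spurious match rather than a functional tag, and the record lists no epitope tags or reporters.

The associated publication describes a multiplexed method for rapidly identifying viral protease inhibitors, so the plasmid was evidently made to express this flaviviral protease inducibly in yeast for that kind of screening.
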