Features (pLannotate 1.2.2; 24 found; start..end, strand, type, name):
      1..589     +  rep_origin     ori: high-copy-number ColE1/pMB1/pBR322/pUC origin of replication
    772..864     +  CDS            lacI (fragment): lac repressor; lacI; The lac repressor binds to the lac operator to inhibit transcription in E. coli. This inhibition can be relieved by adding lactose or isopropyl-β-D-thiogalactopyranoside (IPTG).
    877..898     +  protein_bind   CAP binding site: CAP binding activates transcription in the presence of cAMP. E. coli catabolite activator protein
    913..943     +  promoter       lac promoter: promoter for the E. coli lac operon
    951..967     +  protein_bind   lac operator: The lac repressor binds to the lac operator to inhibit transcription in E. coli. This inhibition can be relieved by adding lactose or isopropyl-β-D-thiogalactopyranoside (IPTG). lac repressor encoded by lacI
   1012..1030    +  promoter       T3 promoter: promoter for bacteriophage T3 RNA polymerase
   1101..1753    -  promoter       GAL1,10 promoter: GAL1 and GAL10 genes of S. cerevisiae; divergent inducible promoter, regulated by Gal4
   1765..1789    +  CDS            YPet (fragment): yellow fluorescent protein optimized for FRET with CyPet (Nguyen and Daugherty, 2005)
   1827..1851    +  protein_bind   attB1: mutant version of attB; recombination site for the Gateway® BP reaction BP Clonase™
   1860..2594    +  CDS            POLG_LANVT (fragment): Experimental evidence at protein level: Swiss-Prot protein existence level 1. [RNA-directed RNA polymerase NS5]: Replicates the viral (+) and (-) genome, and performs the capping of genomes in the cytoplasm (By similarity). NS5 methylates viral RNA cap at guanine N-7 and ribose 2'-O positions (By similarity). Besides its role in genome replication, also prevents the establishment of cellular antiviral state by blocking the interferon-alpha/beta (IFN-alpha/beta) signaling pathway (PubMed:16188985). Inhibits host TYK2 and STAT2 phosphorylation, thereby preventing activation of JAK-STAT signaling
   2599..2623    -  protein_bind   attB2: mutant version of attB; recombination site for the Gateway® BP reaction BP Clonase™
   2627..2674    +  misc_feature   MCS (fragment): pBluescript multiple cloning site
   2675..2922    +  terminator     CYC1 terminator: S. cerevisiae CYC1; transcription terminator for CYC1
   2941..2959    -  promoter       T7 promoter: promoter for bacteriophage T7 RNA polymerase
   2967..3122    +  CDS            lacZα (fragment): LacZα fragment of β-galactosidase; lacZ fragment
   3126..3554    +  rep_origin     f1 ori (sequence partly withheld): f1 bacteriophage origin of replication; arrow indicates direction of (+) strand synthesis
   3582..3633    -  misc_feature   bom (fragment): basis of mobility region from pBR322
   3712..4515    -  CDS            URA3: orotidine-5'-phosphate decarboxylase, required for uracil biosynthesis; S. cerevisiae URA3; yeast auxotrophic marker, counterselectable with 5-fluoroorotic acid (5-FOA)
   4516..4731    -  promoter       URA3 promoter: S. cerevisiae URA3
   4739..4788    -  misc_feature   bom (fragment): basis of mobility region from pBR322
   4890..4925    -  CDS            rop (fragment): Rop protein, which maintains plasmids at low copy number; rop
   4993..5496    -  misc_feature   CEN/ARS: S. cerevisiae CEN6 centromere fused to an autonomously replicating sequence
   5533..5637    +  promoter       AmpR promoter: bla
   5638..6498    +  CDS            AmpR: β-lactamase; bla; confers resistance to ampicillin, carbenicillin, and related antibiotics
>Addgene plasmid #203468 | pAG416GAL10-LGTV_NS2B-GS-NS3 | addgene full sequence | sequence record 403572 | Addgene NGS Result
TTGAGATCCTTTTTTTCTGCGCGTAATCTGCTGCTTGCAAACAAAAAAACCACCGCTACCAGCGGTGGTT
TGTTTGCCGGATCAAGAGCTACCAACTCTTTTTCCGAAGGTAACTGGCTTCAGCAGAGCGCAGATACCAA
ATACTGTTCTTCTAGTGTAGCCGTAGTTAGGCCACCACTTCAAGAACTCTGTAGCACCGCCTACATACCT
CGCTCTGCTAATCCTGTTACCAGTGGCTGCTGCCAGTGGCGATAAGTCGTGTCTTACCGGGTTGGACTCA
AGACGATAGTTACCGGATAAGGCGCAGCGGTCGGGCTGAACGGGGGGTTCGTGCACACAGCCCAGCTTGG
AGCGAACGACCTACACCGAACTGAGATACCTACAGCGTGAGCTATGAGAAAGCGCCACGCTTCCCGAAGG
GAGAAAGGCGGACAGGTATCCGGTAAGCGGCAGGGTCGGAACAGGAGAGCGCACGAGGGAGCTTCCAGGG
GGAAACGCCTGGTATCTTTATAGTCCTGTCGGGTTTCGCCACCTCTGACTTGAGCGTCGATTTTTGTGAT
GCTCGTCAGGGGGGCGGAGCCTATGGAAAAACGCCAGCAACGCGGCCTTTTTACGGTTCCTGGCCTTTTG
CTGGCCTTTTGCTCACATGTTCTTTCCTGCGTTATCCCCTGATTCTGTGGATAACCGTATTACCGCCTTT
GAGTGAGCTGATACCGCTCGCCGCAGCCGAACGACCGAGCGCAGCGAGTCAGTGAGCGAGGAAGCGGAAG
AGCGCCCAATACGCAAACCGCCTCTCCCCGCGCGTTGGCCGATTCATTAATGCAGCTGGCACGACAGGTT
TCCCGACTGGAAAGCGGGCAGTGAGCGCAACGCAATTAATGTGAGTTAGCTCACTCATTAGGCACCCCAG
GCTTTACACTTTATGCTTCCGGCTCGTATGTTGTGTGGAATTGTGAGCGGATAACAATTTCACACAGGAA
ACAGCTATGACCATGATTACGCCAAGCGCGCAATTAACCCTCACTAAAGGGAACAAAAGCTGGAGCTCTA
TGACCATGATTACGCCAAGCGGGGTGTGTTGTTGGTGGGTTGGGTGTATAGTTTTTTCTCCTTGACGTTA
AAGTATAGAGGTATATTAACAATTTTTTGTTGATACTTTTATGACATTTGAATAAGAAGTAATACAAACT
GAAAATGTTGAAAGTATTAGTTAAAGTGGTTATGCAGCTTTTCCATTTATATATCTGTTAATAGATCAAA
AATCATCGCTTCGCTGATTAATTACCCCAGAAATAAGGCTAAAAAACTAATCGCATTATCATCCTATGGT
TGTTAATTTGATTCGTTAATTTGAAGGTTTGTGGGGCCAGGTTACTGCCAATTTTTCCTCTTCATAACCA
TAAAAGCTAGTATTGTAGAATCTTTATTGTTCGGAGCAGTGCGGCGCGAGGCACATCTGCGTTTCAGGAA
CGCGACCGGTGAAGACGAGGACGCACGGAGGAGAGTCTTCCGTCGGAGGGCTGTCGCCCGCTCGGCGGCT
TCTAATCCGTACTTCAATATAGCAATGAGCAGTTAAGCGTATTACTGAAAGTTCCAAAGAGAAGGTTTTT
TTAGGCTAAGATAATGGGGCTCTTTACATTTCCACAACATATAAGTAAGATTAGATATGGATATGTATAT
GGTGGTAATGCCATGTAATATGATTATTAAACTTCTTTGCGTCCATCCAAAAAAAAAGTAAGAATTTTTG
AAAATTCAATATAAATGTCTAAAGGTGAAGAATTATTCAGAATTCCAGCTGACCACCGACTAGTGGATCC
CCCATCACAAGTTTGTACAAAAAAGCAGGCTACAAAATGACTAGGAAAATGCAGTTGTTGGCTGAGTGGA
GTGGGAACATTGAGTGGAATCCAGAACTGACCAGTGAGGGCGGTGAAGTGAGCCTGCGCGTCAGACAAGA
TGCCCTTGGAAACTTGCACCTGACTGAACTGGAGAAGGAGGAACGCATGATGGCTGGAGGTGGAGGTTCA
GGGGGGGGTGGAACGGATCTTGTGTTTTCAGGATGCTCCGAAGGGCGAAGTGACAGCCGTCCGCTCGATG
TAAAAAATGGAGTGTACCGCATATATACTCCAGGCCTGCTCTGGGGACAAAGACAGATTGGAGTGGGCTA
CGGGGCAAAGGGTGTGCTACACACCATGTGGCATGTCACTAGGGGGGCTGCCCTGCTGGTTGATGGAGTT
GCAGTGGGCCCCTACTGGGCTGATGTGCGGGAGGATGTGGTTTGTTATGGAGGCGCCTGGAGTCTGGAAA
GCAGGTGGAGGGGTGAGACTGTGCAGGTGCATGCCTTCCCACCCGGCAGGGCACATGAAACACACCAATG
CCAACCTGGAGAGTTGATATTGGAGAATGGGAGGAAGATGGGAGCCATTCCCATTGATCTCGCCAAAGGA
ACATCAGGCAGTCCAATTATGAACTCACAGGGAGAGGTCGTTGGCCTGTATGGAAACGGCCTCAAGACTA
ATGACACGTATGTCAGCAGCATAGCACAGGGTGAAGTGGAAAAAAGTAGACCAAATCTCCCACAGTCAGT
AGTTTAAAACCCAGCTTTCTTGTACTAAGTGGTGATGGGCTGCAGGAATTCGATATCAAGCTTATCGATA
CCGTCGACCTCGAGTCATGTAATTAGTTATGTCACGCTTACATTCACGCCCTCCCCCCACATCCGCTCTA
ACCGAAAAGGAAGGAGTTAGACAACCTGAAGTCTAGGTCCCTATTTATTTTTTTATAGTTATGTTAGTAT
TAAGAACGTTATTTATATTTCAAATTTTTCTTTTTTTTCTGTACAGACGCGTGTACGCATGTAACATTAT
ACTGAAAACCTTGCTTGAGAAGGTTTTGGGACGCTCGAAGGCTTTAATTTGCGGCCGGTACCCAATTCGC
CCTATAGTGAGTCGTATTACGCGCGCTCACTGGCCGTCGTTTTACAACGTCGTGACTGGGAAAACCCTGG
CGTTACCCAACTTAATCGCCTTGCAGCACATCCCCCTTTCGCCAGCTGGCGTAATAGCGAAGAGGCCCGC
ACCGATCGCCCTTCCCAACAGTTGCGCAGCCTGAATGGCGAATGG
[124 nt withheld, positions 3126-3249]
C
[91 nt withheld, positions 3251-3341]
A
[49 nt withheld, positions 3343-3391]
CCTTTGACGTTGGAGTCCACGTTCTTT
[37 nt withheld, positions 3419-3455]
ACCCTATCTCGGTCTATTCTTTTGATTTATAAGGGATTTTGCCGATTTCGGCCTATTGGTTAAAAAATGA
GCTGATTTAACAAAAATTTAACGCGAATTTTAACAAAATATTAACGCTTACAATTTCCTGATGCGGTATT
TTCTCCTTACGCATCTGTGCGGTATTTCACACCGCATAGGGTAATAACTGATATAATTAAATTGAAGCTC
TAATTTGTGAGTTTAGTATACATGCATTTACTTATAATACAGTTTTTTAGTTTTGCTGGCCGCATCTTCT
CAAATATGCTTCCCAGCCTGCTTTTCTGTAACGTTCACCCTCTACCTTAGCATCCCTTCCCTTTGCAAAT
AGTCCTCTTCCAACAATAATAATGTCAGATCCTGTAGAGACCACATCATCCACGGTTCTATACTGTTGAC
CCAATGCGTCTCCCTTGTCATCTAAACCCACACCGGGTGTCATAATCAACCAATCGTAACCTTCATCTCT
TCCACCCATGTCTCTTTGAGCAATAAAGCCGATAACAAAATCTTTGTCGCTCTTCGCAATGTCAACAGTA
CCCTTAGTATATTCTCCAGTAGATAGGGAGCCCTTGCATGACAATTCTGCTAACATCAAAAGGCCTCTAG
GTTCCTTTGTTACTTCTTCTGCCGCCTGCTTCAAACCGCTAACAATACCTGGGCCCACCACACCGTGTGC
ATTCGTAATGTCTGCCCATTCTGCTATTCTGTATACACCCGCAGAGTACTGCAATTTGACTGTATTACCA
ATGTCAGCAAATTTTCTGTCTTCGAAGAGTAAAAAATTGTACTTGGCGGATAATGCCTTTAGCGGCTTAA
CTGTGCCCTCCATGGAAAAATCAGTCAAGATATCCACATGTGTTTTTAGTAAACAAATTTTGGGACCTAA
TGCTTCAACTAACTCCAGTAATTCCTTGGTGGTACGAACATCCAATGAAGCACACAAGTTTGTTTGCTTT
TCGTGCATGATATTAAATAGCTTGGCAGCAACAGGACTAGGATGAGTAGCAGCACGTTCCTTATATGTAG
CTTTCGACATGATTTATCTTCGTTTCCTGCAGGTTTTTGTTCTGTGCAGTTGGGTTAAGAATACTGGGCA
ATTTCATGTTTCTTCAACACTACATATGCGTATATATACCAATCTAAGTCTGTGCTCCTTCCTTCGTTCT
TCCTTCTGTTCGGAGATTACCGAATCAAAAAAATTTCAAGGAAACCGAAATCAAAAAAAAGAATAAAAAA
AAAATGATGAATTGAAAAGGTGGTATGGTGCACTCTCAGTACAATCTGCTCTGATGCCGCATAGTTAAGC
CAGCCCCGACACCCGCCAACACCCGCTGACGCGCCCTGACGGGCTTGTCTGCTCCCGGCATCCGCTTACA
GACAAGCTGTGACCGTCTCCGGGAGCTGCATGTGTCAGAGGTTTTCACCGTCATCACCGAAACGCGCGAG
ACGAAAGGGCCTCGTGATACGCCTATTTTTATAGGTTAATGTCATGATAATAATGGTTTCTTAGACGGAT
CGCTTGCCTGTAACTTACACGCGCCTCGTATCTTTTAATGATGGAATAATTTGGGAATTTACTCTGTGTT
TATTTATTTTTATGTTTTGTATTTGGATTTTAGAAAGTAAATAAAGAAGGTAGAAGAGTTACGGAATGAA
GAAAAAAAAATAAACAAAGGTTTAAAAAATTTCAACAAAAAGCGTACTTTACATATATATTTATTAGACA
AGAAAAGCAGATTAAATAGATATACATTCGATTAACGATAAGTAAAATGTAAAATCACAGGATTTTCGTG
TGTGGTCTTCTACACAGACAAGATGAAACAATTCGGCATTAATACCTGAGAGCAGGAAGAGCAAGATAAA
AGGTAGTATTTGTTGGCGATCCCCCTAGAGTCTTTTACATCTTCGGAAAACAAAAACTATTTTTTCTTTA
ATTTCTTTTTTTACTTTCTATTTTTAATTTATATATTTATATTAAAAAATTTAAATTATAATTATTTTTA
TAGCACGTGATGAAAAGGACCCAGGTGGCACTTTTCGGGGAAATGTGCGCGGAACCCCTATTTGTTTATT
TTTCTAAATACATTCAAATATGTATCCGCTCATGAGACAATAACCCTGATAAATGCTTCAATAATATTGA
AAAAGGAAGAGTATGAGTATTCAACATTTCCGTGTCGCCCTTATTCCCTTTTTTGCGGCATTTTGCCTTC
CTGTTTTTGCTCACCCAGAAACGCTGGTGAAAGTAAAAGATGCTGAAGATCAGTTGGGTGCACGAGTGGG
TTACATCGAACTGGATCTCAACAGCGGTAAGATCCTTGAGAGTTTTCGCCCCGAAGAACGTTTTCCAATG
ATGAGCACTTTTAAAGTTCTGCTATGTGGCGCGGTATTATCCCGTATTGACGCCGGGCAAGAGCAACTCG
GTCGCCGCATACACTATTCTCAGAATGACTTGGTTGAGTACTCACCAGTCACAGAAAAGCATCTTACGGA
TGGCATGACAGTAAGAGAATTATGCAGTGCTGCCATAACCATGAGTGATAACACTGCGGCCAACTTACTT
CTGACAACGATCGGAGGACCGAAGGAGCTAACCGCTTTTTTGCACAACATGGGGGATCATGTAACTCGCC
TTGATCGTTGGGAACCGGAGCTGAATGAAGCCATACCAAACGACGAGCGTGACACCACGATGCCTGTAGC
AATGGCAACAACGTTGCGCAAACTATTAACTGGCGAACTACTTACTCTAGCTTCCCGGCAACAATTAATA
GACTGGATGGAGGCGGATAAAGTTGCAGGACCACTTCTGCGCTCGGCCCTTCCGGCTGGCTGGTTTATTG
CTGATAAATCTGGAGCCGGTGAGCGTGGGTCTCGCGGTATCATTGCAGCACTGGGGCCAGATGGTAAGCC
CTCCCGTATCGTAGTTATCTACACGACGGGGAGTCAGGCAACTATGGATGAACGAAATAGACAGATCGCT
GAGATAGGTGCCTCACTGATTAAGCATTGGTAACTGTCAGACCAAGTTTACTCATATATACTTTAGATTG
ATTTAAAACTTCATTTTTAATTTAAAAGGATCTAGGTGAAGATCCTTTTTGATAATCTCATGACCAAAAT
CCCTTAACGTGAGTTTTCGTTCCACTGAGCGTCAGACCCCGTAGAAAAGATCAAAGGATCTTC
